>Addgene plasmid #19197 | pBS TRPS1 | addgene partial sequence | sequence record 24996 | T3 5'-GCAATTAACCCTCACTAAAGG-3'
ANNNNGAGCTCCCGCGGTGGCGGCCGCTCTAGAACTAGTGGATCCCCCGGGCTGCAGGAATTCGGCACGA
GGGTAGCAAACAAGGTAATGAAGCAACTATTTCTATTGCAGTAGGTATCTTTTTTTCTGTGTGTGTGCAT
TAAAGTTGTAAACGATAACATGAAATGAATGAAATTTGTTGATATTAATGGTATGGAAAAACAAGAAGGA
AATGAAAATATTTTTATGCCTACTTAGGAGAAAAAGGGTAGCACTATTCATTCCAAGTACTTTTGTATTC
TTAAGCTCTTAACTCACATTGTTATGCTTAAAATGATAAACATATATCCTCTTTTTATTGCTTTGTCTGT
GTTTCAGAAGAAACATTTCAGAAATTATTTTGATAAGTGCTGTTTGACGATGCAGCGCTGATGTTTTATT
GCATTCTGTAGTAGCATTGCACTCCATTTTTACAATATTACGCAGTTGCTTTTTTGTTTTGTTTGGGTTT
GTTTCTTTTTCGCAGCGCAGGGTCTTAGCTCCTTATGGTTGGATGGCAGGTGTAGCTCAACTGGTTCATG
AATGTTGCAGCGAATGAAGTTTAAAATGTCTTTCTGATACTATGTTGTCTTTTATTTCTCCATTCATGCA
TTTTATTTTTTNNATGTTCTATAAAAATATCTCTGGACTAAGTCCTCACTTGAGATTATATGTAAAGGGT
CCTATTCTGATCTCACTTACATGCCGCCTTTCTCAGATTTTCATGTAATTGAAACTAAAGCATCAAAAAA
AAAAAAAAAAANACNGGGGGGGGGGGGNNNGNGANNCNTNTTTNNNN
