[The description below was written by a language model from this plasmid's Addgene catalogue record.]
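Description:
pBS TRPS1 is a pBluescript-based cloning plasmid (backbone of about 3 kb) carrying a chicken (Gallus gallus) sequence from TRPS1, which encodes a zinc finger transcription factor. It is propagated in E. coli as a high-copy plasmid under ampicillin selection. Although the catalogue classes it as a bacterial expression vector, nothing in the record points to protein production. The backbone is a general-purpose phagemid whose multiple cloning site is flanked by opposing T3 and T7 bacteriophage RNA polymerase promoters, and these are the primer sites listed for sequencing the insert from its 5′ and 3′ ends respectively.

The insert was placed by restriction cloning between XhoI at the 5′ end and EcoRI at the 3′ end; whether these sites survived cloning is not recorded. The insert's length is not stated, nor is it clear whether it is a full coding sequence or a partial cDNA. The depositor's only comment labels it as a numbered probe, so a partial cDNA fragment seems plausible, but this is an inference. No tags, reporters or additional regulatory elements are listed, and no feature table was supplied.

The probe designation, together with the flanking phage promoters, suggests use as a template for in vitro transcription of labelled riboprobes. By the recorded orientation, T7 would be expected to give antisense and T3 sense transcripts, though the record does not confirm this. The associated study examined molecular subdomains of the perichondrium and periosteum and their influence on gene expression in underlying chondrocytes, which fits use of the plasmid for detecting TRPS1 transcripts by in situ hybridisation in developing chick skeletal tissue.
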