Addgene plasmid #19197: pBS TRPS1
Depositing lab: Cliff Tabin. Depositing organization: Harvard Medical School. Publication: Identification of unique molecular subdomains in the perichondrium and periosteum and their role in regulating gene expression in the underlying chondrocytes. Bandyopadhyay A, Kubilus JK, Crochiere ML, Linsenmayer TF, Tabin CJ. Dev Biol. 2008 Sep 1;321(1):162-74. doi: 10.1016/j.ydbio.2008.06.012. Epub 2008 Jun 16. PubMed 18602913.
Backbone
  Vector backbone: pBluescript
  Backbone manufacturer: Stratagene
  Backbone size w/o insert (bp): 3000
  Vector type: Bacterial Expression
Growth in bacteria
  Bacterial resistance: Ampicillin, 100 μg/mL
  Growth temperature: 37°C
  Growth strain: DH5alpha
  Copy number: High Copy
Gene/Insert
  Gene/Insert name: TRPS1 (alt name: Zinc finger transcription factor)
  Species: G. gallus (chicken)
  GenBank ID: FG356192
  Entrez Gene: TRPS1
  Cloning method: Restriction Enzyme; 5′ cloning site XhoI (unknown if destroyed); 3′ cloning site EcoRI (unknown if destroyed)
  Sequencing primers: 5′ T3; 3′ T7
Terms and licenses: Academic/Nonprofit Terms; Industry Terms: Not Available to Industry
Depositor comments: Probe 1_67
How to cite: pBS TRPS1 was a gift from Cliff Tabin (Addgene plasmid # 19197 ; http://n2t.net/addgene:19197 ; RRID:Addgene_19197)
